>Addgene plasmid #28117 | PP-MAPK2 (3N9X) | depositor partial sequence | sequence record 13317 | Author sequence
ATAAAAAATGTGCATGTGCCAGATAATTACATAATTAAGCACTTAATAGGAAGAGGGTCGTATGGGTATG
TATATTTAGCTTATGATAAAAATACAGAAAAAAATGTTGCAATAAAAAAGGTAAATCGAATGTTTGAAGA
TTTAATTGATTGTAAAAGAATATTAAGAGAAATAACAATTTTGAATAGACTAAAAAGTGATTATATTATA
AGATTATATGATTTAATAATACCTGATGATTTATTAAAATTTGACGAATTGTATATAGTATTAGAAATAG
CCGATTCGGACTTAAAAAAATTATTTAAAACCCCAATATTTTTGACAGAAGAACATATAAAAACTATATT
ATATAATTTATTATTAGGTGAAAATTTTATTCACGAATCAGGTATTATCCATAGAGATTTAAAACCAGCT
AACTGTTTATTAAATCAAGATTGCTCTGTTAAAGTATGTGATTTTGGTTTAGCTAGAACGATAAATAGTG
AAAAAGATACTAATATAGTAAATGATTTAGAAGAAAATGAAGAACCAGGGCCACATAATAAAAATTTAAA
AAAACAATTAACTAGCCATGTAGTTACTAGATGGTATAGAGCCCCTGAATTAATCCTGTTACAAGAAAAT
TATACTAAATCTATAGATATATGGTCTACTGGTTGTATTTTTGCAGAACTATTAAATATGTTACAAAGCC
ATATTAATGATCCCACTAATAGATTTCCTTTATTTCCAGGATCTTCTTGTTTTCCACTATCTCCAGACCG
TAATTCAAAAAAAGTACATGAGAAAAGTAATAGAGACCAATTAAATATTATTTTTAATATCATAGGTACA
CCTACAGAAGATGATCTTAAAAATATTAACAAACCCGAAGTTATAAAATATATTAAATTATTCCCGCACA
GAAAACCTATAAATCTAAAGCAAAAATACCCATCTATTTCAGATGATGGAATAAATTTATTAGAATCAAT
GTTAAAATTTAATCCAAATAAACGAATCACAATTGACCAGGCTTTAGATCATCCTTATCTAAAAGATGTT
AGAAAAAAAAAATTAGAAAATTTCTCAACAAAAAAAATTATTCTTCCTTTTGATGATTGGATGGTTTTAT
CTGAAACACAATTGAGATATATATTTTTAAAAGAAGTGCAATCCTTTCATCCTGAATTAGTTATACCTTC
TGTATTTACTATACACGAAAACAATTTCTATAACAATGAGAAACCTAGCAGT
