>Addgene plasmid #28117 | PP-MAPK2 (3N9X) | addgene partial sequence | sequence record 34441 | 28117 with T7
TGTTTAACTTTAAGAAGGAGATATACCATGCATCATCATCATCATCACAGCAGCGGCAGAGAAAACTTGT
ATTTCCAGGGCATAAAAAATGTGCATGTGCCAGATAATTACATAATTAAGCACTTAATAGGAAGAGGGTC
GTATGGGTATGTATATTTAGCTTATGATAAAAATACAGAAAAAAATGTTGCAATAAAAAAGGTAAATCGA
ATGTTTGAAGATTTAATTGATTGTAAAAGAATATTAAGAGAAATAACAATTTTGAATAGACTAAAAAGTG
ATTATATTATAAGATTATATGATTTAATAATACCTGATGATTTATTAAAATTTGACGAATTGTATATAGT
ATTAGAAATAGCCGATTCGGACTTAAAAAAATTATTTAAAACCCCAATATTTTTGACAGAAGAACATATA
AAAACTATATTATATAATTTATTATTAGGTGAAAATTTTATTCACGAATCAGGTATTATCCATAGAGATT
TAAAACCAGCTAACTGTTTATTAAATCAAGATTGCTCTGTTAAAGTATGTGATTTTGGTTTAGCTAGAAC
GATAAATAGTGAAAAAGATACTAATATAGTAAATGATTTAGAAGAAAATGAAGAACCAGGGCCACATAAT
AAAAATTTAAAAAAACAATTAACTAGCCATGTAGTTACTAGATGGTATAGAGCCCCTGAATTAATCCTGT
TACAAGAAAATTATACTAAATCTATAGATATATGGTCTACTGGTTGTATTTTTGCAGAACTATTAAATAT
GTTACAAAGCCATATTAATGATCCCACTAATAGATTTCCTTTATTTCCAGGATCTTCTTGTTTTCCACTA
TC
