[The description below was written by a language model from this plasmid's Addgene catalogue record.]
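Description:
PP-MAPK2 (3N9X) is a bacterial expression plasmid built on the pET15-MHL backbone, a structural-genomics derivative of the pET family with a listed backbone size of 7737 bp before insertion. It is propagated in E. coli under ampicillin selection and is recorded as low copy. No feature table accompanies the entry, so the origin of replication and the promoter are not explicitly stated. The use of T7 and T7-terminator sequencing primers is consistent with the T7 promoter/terminator expression cassette typical of pET vectors, in which transcription depends on T7 RNA polymerase supplied by the expression host.

The insert is a 1242 bp coding fragment of mitogen-activated protein kinase 2 (PbMAP2) from the rodent malaria parasite Plasmodium berghei, labelled PBG-PF11_0147. It was introduced by ligation-independent cloning, although the cloning method field itself reads restriction enzyme. The backbone supplies an N-terminal His tag followed by a TEV protease recognition site. This allows the recombinant protein to be captured by immobilised metal affinity chromatography and the tag then cleaved off to leave near-native protein.

The stated purpose is bacterial expression for structure determination, and the construct is linked to the deposited crystal structure 3N9X. The record cautions that the insert may not be the full open reading frame, as is common for crystallography constructs trimmed to a well-behaved domain, so it should not be assumed to encode the full-length kinase. The exact construct boundaries are not given.
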