Addgene plasmid #28117: PP-MAPK2 (3N9X)
Purpose: Bacterial expression for structure determination; may not be full ORF
Depositing lab: Cheryl Arrowsmith. Depositing organization: University of Toronto.
Backbone
  Vector backbone: pET15-MHL (Addgene plasmid 26092)
  Backbone manufacturer: SGC
  Backbone size w/o insert (bp): 7737
  Vector type: Bacterial Expression
Growth in bacteria
  Bacterial resistance: Ampicillin, 100 μg/mL
  Growth temperature: 37°C
  Growth strain: DH5alpha
  Copy number: Low Copy
Gene/Insert
  Gene/Insert name: PBG-PF11_0147 (alt names: PDB: 3N9X; mitogen-activated kinase 2 (PbMAP2))
  Species: Plasmodium berghei
  Insert size (bp): 1242
  Tag / fusion protein: His tag with TEV site (N terminal on backbone)
  Cloning method: Restriction Enzyme; 5′ cloning site Ligation-independent cloning (unknown if destroyed); 3′ cloning site Ligation-independent cloning (unknown if destroyed)
  Sequencing primers: 5′ T7; 3′ T7-term
Terms and licenses: Academic/Nonprofit Terms; Industry Terms: Not Available to Industry
Depositor comments: PDB: 3N9X. http://www.thesgc.org/structures/3N9X/
How to cite: PP-MAPK2 (3N9X) was a gift from Cheryl Arrowsmith (Addgene plasmid # 28117 ; http://n2t.net/addgene:28117 ; RRID:Addgene_28117)
